Addgene plasmid #66066: pJ02B2Rm_EF
Purpose: MoClo Transcriptional Unit: FACS Standard Color Controls - High RFP expression cassette - Kanamycin plasmid [E:J23102:B:BCD2:C:E1010m:D:B0015:F]
Depositing lab: Douglas Densmore. Depositing organization: Boston University Main Campus. Publication: CIDAR MoClo: Improved MoClo Assembly Standard and New E. coli Part Library Enable Rapid Combinatorial Design for Synthetic and Traditional Biology. Iverson SV, Haddock TL, Beal J, Densmore DM. ACS Synth Biol. 2016 Jan 15;5(1):99-103. doi: 10.1021/acssynbio.5b00124. Epub 2015 Nov 4. PubMed 26479688.
Backbone
  Vector backbone: DVK
  Vector type: Synthetic Biology
Growth in bacteria
  Bacterial resistance: Kanamycin, 50 μg/mL
  Growth temperature: 37°C
  Growth strain: DH5alpha
  Copy number: Unknown
Gene/Insert
  Gene/Insert name: FACS Controls (alt name: Transcriptional Unit)
  Species: Synthetic
  Cloning method: Unknown
Terms and licenses: Academic/Nonprofit Terms; Industry Terms: Not Available to Industry
How to cite: pJ02B2Rm_EF was a gift from Douglas Densmore (Addgene plasmid # 66066 ; http://n2t.net/addgene:66066 ; RRID:Addgene_66066)
