[The description below was written by a language model from this plasmid's Addgene catalogue record and pLannotate feature annotations shown in this document.]
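Description:
pJ02B2Rm_EF is a synthetic-biology plasmid from the CIDAR MoClo E. coli toolkit. It carries a fully assembled transcriptional unit in the kanamycin-selected destination vector DVK. The 3,176 bp plasmid is propagated in E. coli using a ColE1/pUC-type origin, which the annotation calls high copy, although the catalogue lists copy number as unknown. Selection is through an aph(3')-Ia aminoglycoside phosphotransferase gene (KanR). BioBrick prefix and suffix sequences, together with flanking bacterial terminators (a his operon terminator and another putative terminator), bracket the cloning region and help insulate the cassette from the backbone.

The payload is a constitutive red fluorescent protein expression cassette, described in the record as E:J23102:B:BCD2:C:E1010m:D:B0015:F, where the letters name the MoClo fusion sites joining the parts. The Anderson-family constitutive promoter J23102 drives the cassette. The automated annotation matches it only as a fragment of the related J23119 promoter. Translation initiation comes from the bicistronic design element BCD2, which is not annotated but presumably lies in the gap between the promoter and the coding sequence. The coding part E1010m corresponds to mRFP1, a monomeric Discosoma-derived red fluorescent protein. Transcription ends at the B0015 double terminator, annotated as rrnB T1 followed by T7Te.

The outer E and F fusion sites define the position this unit would take in a higher-level MoClo assembly alongside other transcriptional units. According to the record, the plasmid's purpose is to act as a high-RFP standard colour control for flow cytometry (FACS), for example as a single-colour reference when characterising fluorescent genetic circuits in E. coli.
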