Features (pLannotate 1.2.2; 10 found; start..end, strand, type, name):
      5..29      +  promoter       J23119(SpeI) promoter (fragment): bacterial promoter (Registry of Standard Biological Parts BBa J23119) modified to end with an SpeI site
    132..806     +  CDS            mRFP1: mRFP1 is a basic (constitutively fluorescent) red fluorescent protein published in 2002, derived from Discosoma sp.. It is reported to be a somewhat slowly-maturing monomer with low acid sensitivity.
    825..896     +  terminator     rrnB T1 terminator: transcription terminator T1 from the E. coli rrnB gene
    912..939     +  terminator     T7Te terminator: phage T7 early transcription terminator
    958..978     +  misc_feature   BioBrick suffix: universal suffix for all parts
    979..1036    +  terminator     his operon terminator: This putative transcriptin terminator from the E. coli his operon has a 2-bp deletion introduced during synthesis. Its efficiency has not been determined.
   1231..1819    -  rep_origin     ori: high-copy-number ColE1/pMB1/pBR322/pUC origin of replication
   2052..2867    -  CDS            KanR: aminoglycoside phosphotransferase; aph(3')-Ia; confers resistance to kanamycin in bacteria or G418 (Geneticin®) in eukaryotes
   3094..3137    -  terminator     bacterial terminator: putative bacterial transcription terminator
   3140..3161    +  misc_feature   BioBrick prefix: BioBrick prefix for parts that do not start with "ATG"
>Addgene plasmid #66066 | pJ02B2Rm_EF | depositor full sequence | sequence record 114975 | pJ02B2Rm_EF sequence 3176 bps
GCTTTTGACAGCTAGCTCAGTCCTAGGTACTGTGCTAGCTACTGGGCCCAAGTTCACTTAAAAAGGAGAT
CAACAATGAAAGCAATTTTCGTACTGAAACATCTTAATCATGCTAAGGAGGTTTTCTAATGATGGCTTCC
TCCGAGGATGTTATCAAAGAGTTCATGCGTTTCAAAGTTCGTATGGAAGGTTCCGTTAACGGTCACGAGT
TCGAAATCGAAGGTGAAGGTGAAGGTCGTCCGTACGAAGGTACCCAGACCGCTAAACTGAAAGTTACCAA
AGGTGGTCCGCTGCCGTTCGCTTGGGACATCCTGTCCCCGCAGTTCCAGTACGGTTCCAAAGCTTACGTT
AAACACCCGGCTGACATCCCGGACTACCTGAAACTGTCCTTCCCGGAAGGTTTCAAATGGGAACGTGTTA
TGAACTTCGAAGATGGTGGTGTTGTTACCGTTACCCAGGACTCCTCCCTGCAAGACGGTGAGTTCATCTA
CAAAGTTAAACTGCGTGGTACCAACTTCCCGTCCGACGGTCCGGTTATGCAGAAAAAAACCATGGGTTGG
GAAGCTTCCACCGAACGTATGTACCCGGAGGATGGTGCTCTGAAAGGTGAAATCAAAATGCGTCTGAAAC
TGAAAGACGGTGGTCACTACGACGCTGAAGTTAAAACCACCTACATGGCTAAAAAACCGGTTCAGCTGCC
GGGTGCTTACAAAACCGACATCAAACTGGACATCACCTCCCACAACGAGGACTACACCATCGTTGAACAG
TACGAACGTGCTGAAGGTCGTCACTCCACCGGTGCTTAATAAAGGTCCAGGCATCAAATAAAACGAAAGG
CTCAGTCGAAAGACTGGGCCTTTCGTTTTATCTGTTGTTTGTCGGTGAACGCTCTCTACTAGAGTCACAC
TGGCTCACCTTCGGGTGGGCCTTTCTGCGTTTATACGCTATGTCTTCTACTAGTAGCGGCCGCTGCAGTC
CGGCAAAAAAGGGCAAGGTGTCACCACCCTGCCCTTTTTCTTTAAAACCGAAAAGATTACTTCGCGTTAT
GCAGGCTTCCTCGCTCACTGACTCGCTGCGCTCGGTCGTTCGGCTGCGGCGAGCGGTATCAGCTCACTCA
AAGGCGGTAATACGGTTATCCACAGAATCAGGGGATAACGCAGGAAAGAACATGTGAGCAAAAGGCCAGC
AAAAGGCCAGGAACCGTAAAAAGGCCGCGTTGCTGGCGTTTTTCCACAGGCTCCGCCCCCCTGACGAGCA
TCACAAAAATCGACGCTCAAGTCAGAGGTGGCGAAACCCGACAGGACTATAAAGATACCAGGCGTTTCCC
CCTGGAAGCTCCCTCGTGCGCTCTCCTGTTCCGACCCTGCCGCTTACCGGATACCTGTCCGCCTTTCTCC
CTTCGGGAAGCGTGGCGCTTTCTCATAGCTCACGCTGTAGGTATCTCAGTTCGGTGTAGGTCGTTCGCTC
CAAGCTGGGCTGTGTGCACGAACCCCCCGTTCAGCCCGACCGCTGCGCCTTATCCGGTAACTATCGTCTT
GAGTCCAACCCGGTAAGACACGACTTATCGCCACTGGCAGCAGCCACTGGTAACAGGATTAGCAGAGCGA
GGTATGTAGGCGGTGCTACAGAGTTCTTGAAGTGGTGGCCTAACTACGGCTACACTAGAAGAACAGTATT
TGGTATCTGCGCTCTGCTGAAGCCAGTTACCTTCGGAAAAAGAGTTGGTAGCTCTTGATCCGGCAAACAA
ACCACCGCTGGTAGCGGTGGTTTTTTTGTTTGCAAGCAGCAGATTACGCGCAGAAAAAAAGGATCTCAAG
AAGATCCTTTGATCTTTTCTACGGGGTCTGACGCTCAGTGGAACGAAAACTCACGTTAAGGGATTTTGGT
CATGAGATTATCAAAAAGGATCTTCACCTAGATCCTTTTAAATTAAAAATGAAGTTTTAAATCAATCTAA
AGTATATATGAGTAAACTTGGTCTGACAGCTCGAGTCCCGTCAAGTCAGCGTAATGCTCTGCCAGTGTTA
CAACCAATTAACCAATTCTGATTAGAAAAACTCATCGAGCATCAAATGAAACTGCAATTTATTCATATCA
GGATTATCAATACCATATTTTTGAAAAAGCCGTTTCTGTAATGAAGGAGAAAACTCACCGAGGCAGTTCC
ATAGGATGGCAAGATCCTGGTATCGGTCTGCGATTCCGACTCGTCCAACATCAATACAACCTATTAATTT
CCCCTCGTCAAAAATAAGGTTATCAAGTGAGAAATCACCATGAGTGACGACTGAATCCGGTGAGAATGGC
AAAAGCTTATGCATTTCTTTCCAGACTTGTTCAACAGGCCAGCCATTACGCTCGTCATCAAAATCACTCG
CATCAACCAAACCGTTATTCATTCGTGATTGCGCCTGAGCGAGACGAAATACGCGATCGCTGTTAAAAGG
ACAATTACAAACAGGAATCGAATGCAACCGGCGCAGGAACACTGCCAGCGCATCAACAATATTTTCACCT
GAATCAGGATATTCTTCTAATACCTGGAATGCTGTTTTCCCGGGGATCGCAGTGGTGAGTAACCATGCAT
CATCAGGAGTACGGATAAAATGCTTGATGGTCGGAAGAGGCATAAATTCCGTCAGCCAGTTTAGTCTGAC
CATCTCATCTGTAACATCATTGGCAACGCTACCTTTGCCATGTTTCAGAAACAACTCTGGCGCATCGGGC
TTCCCATACAATCGATAGATTGTCGCACCTGATTGCCCGACATTATCGCGAGCCCATTTATACCCATATA
AATCAGCATCCATGTTGGAATTTAATCGCGGCCTGGAGCAAGACGTTTCCCGTTGAATATGGCTCATAAC
ACCCCTTGTATTACTGTTTATGTAAGCAGACAGTTTTATTGTTCATGATGATATATTTTTATCTTGTGCA
ATGTAACATCAGAGATTTTGAGACACAACGTGGCTTTGTTGAATAAATCGAACTTTTGCTGAGTTGAAGG
ATCAGCTCGAGTGCCACCTGACGTCTAAGAAACCATTATTATCATGACATTAACCTATAAAAATAGGCGT
ATCACGAGGCAGAATTTCAGATAAAAAAAATCCTTAGCTTTCGCTAAGGATGATTTCTGGAATTCGCGGC
CGCTTCTAGAGACTAGTGGAAGACAT
