>Addgene plasmid #66066 | pJ02B2Rm_EF | addgene partial sequence | sequence record 114482 | MoCloR 5'-gccacctgacgtctaagaaacc-3'
ATAGGCGTATCACGAGGCAGAATTTCAGATAAAAAAAATCCTTAGCTTTCGCTAAGGATGATTTCTGGAA
TTCGCGGCCGCTTCTAGAGACTAGTGGAAGACATGCTTTTGACAGCTAGCTCAGTCCTAGGTACTGTGCT
AGCTACTGGGCCCAAGTTCACTTAAAAAGGAGATCAACAATGAAAGCAATTTTCGTACTGAAACATCTTA
ATCATGCTAAGGAGGTTTTCTAATGATGGCTTCCTCCGAGGATGTTATCAAAGAGTTCATGCGTTTCAAA
GTTCGTATGGAAGGTTCCGTTAACGGTCACGAGTTCGAAATCGAAGGTGAAGGTGAAGGTCGTCCGTACG
AAGGTACCCAGACCGCTAAACTGAAAGTTACCAAAGGTGGTCCGCTGCCGTTCGCTTGGGACATCCTGTC
CCCGCAGTTCCAGTACGGTTCCAAAGCTTACGTTAAACACCCGGCTGACATCCCGGACTACCTGAAACTG
TCCTTCCCGGAAGGTTTCAAATGGGAACGTGTTATGAACTTCGAAGATGGTGGTGTTGTTACCGTTACCC
AGGACTCCTCCCTGCAAGACGGTGAGTTCATCTACAAAGTTAAACTGCGTGGTACCAACTTCCCGTCCGA
CGGTCCGGTTATGCAGAAAAAAACCATGGGTTGGGAAGCTTCCACCGAACGTATGTACCCGGAGGATGGT
GCTCTGAAAGGTGAAATCAAAATGCGTCTGAAACTGAAAGACGGTGGTCACTACGACGCTGAAGTTAAAA
CCACCTACATGGCTAAAAAACCGGTTCAGCTGCCGGGTGCTTACAAAACCGACATCAAACTGGACATCAC
CTCCCACAACGAGGACTACACCATCGTTGAACAGTACGAACGTGCTGAAGGTCGTCACTCC
