>Addgene plasmid #66066 | pJ02B2Rm_EF | addgene partial sequence | sequence record 114973 | ColEterm 5'-agctgataccgctcgccgcagccgaacg-3'
GCCTGCATAACGCGAAGTAATCTTTTCGGTTTTAAAGAAAAAGGGCAGGGTGGTGACACCTTGCCCTTTT
TTGCCGGACTGCAGCGGCCGCTACTAGTAGAAGACATAGCGTATAAACGCAGAAAGGCCCACCCGAAGGT
GAGCCAGTGTGACTCTAGTAGAGAGCGTTCACCGACAAACAACAGATAAAACGAAAGGCCCAGTCTTTCG
ACTGAGCCTTTCGTTTTATTTGATGCCTGGACCTTTATTAAGCACCGGTGGAGTGACGACCTTCAGCACG
TTCGTACTGTTCAACGATGGTGTAGTCCTCGTTGTGGGAGGTGATGTCCAGTTTGATGTCGGTTTTGTAA
GCACCCGGCAGCTGAACCGGTTTTTTAGCCATGTAGGTGGTTTTAACTTCAGCGTCGTAGTGACCACCGT
CTTTCAGTTTCAGACGCATTTTGATTTCACCTTTCAGAGCACCATCCTCCGGGTACATACGTTCGGTGGA
AGCTTCCCAACCCATGGTTTTTTTCTGCATAACCGGACCGTCGGACGGGAAGTTGGTACCACGCAGTTTA
ACTTTGTAGATGAACTCACCGTCTTGCAGGGAGGAGTCCTGGGTAACGGTAACAACACCACCATCTTCGA
AGTTCATAACACGTTCCCATTTGAAACCTTCCGGGAAGGACAGTTTCAGGTAGTCCGGGATGTCAGCCGG
GTGTTTAACGTAAGCTTTGGAACCGTACTGGAACTGCGGGGACAGGATGTCCCAAGCGAACGGCAGCGGA
CCACCTTTGGTAACTTTCAGTTTAGCGGTCTGGGTACCTTCGTACGGACGACCTTCACCTTCACCTTCGA
TTTC
